>Addgene plasmid #206866 | pBABE-ProDOL | addgene full sequence | sequence record 418214 | Addgene NGS Result
GTGCACGAACCCCCCGTTCAGCCCGACCGCTGCGCCTTATCCGGTAACTATCGTCTTGAGTCCAACCCGG
TAAGACACGACTTATCGCCACTGGCAGCAGCCACTGGTAACAGGATTAGCAGAGCGAGGTATGTAGGCGG
TGCTACAGAGTTCTTGAAGTGGTGGCCTAACTACGGCTACACTAGAAGAACAGTATTTGGTATCTGCGCT
CTGCTGAAGCCAGTTACCTTCGGAAAAAGAGTTGGTAGCTCTTGATCCGGCAAACAAACCACCGCTGGTA
GCGGTGGTTTTTTTGTTTGCAAGCAGCAGATTACGCGCAGAAAAAAAGGATCTCAAGAAGATCCTTTGAT
CTTTTCTACGGGGTCTGACGCTCAGTGGAACGAAAACTCACGTTAAGGGATTTTGGTCATGAGATTATCA
AAAAGGATCTTCACCTAGATCCTTTTGCGGCCGCAAATCAATCTAAAGTATATATGAGTAAACTTGGTCT
GACAGTTACCAATGCTTAATCAGTGAGGCACCTATCTCAGCGATCTGTCTATTTCGTTCATCCATAGTTG
CCTGACTCCCCGTCGTGTAGATAACTACGATACGGGAGGGCTTACCATCTGGCCCCAGTGCTGCAATGAT
ACCGCGAGACCCACGCTCACCGGCTCCAGATTTATCAGCAATAAACCAGCCAGCCGGAAGGGCCGAGCGC
AGAAGTGGTCCTGCAACTTTATCCGCCTCCATCCAGTCTATTAATTGTTGCCGGGAAGCTAGAGTAAGTA
GTTCGCCAGTTAATAGTTTGCGCAACGTTGTTGCCATTGCTACAGGCATCGTGGTGTCACGCTCGTCGTT
TGGTATGGCTTCATTCAGCTCCGGTTCCCAACGATCAAGGCGAGTTACATGATCCCCCATGTTGTGCAAA
AAAGCGGTTAGCTCCTTCGGTCCTCCGATCGTTGTCAGAAGTAAGTTGGCCGCAGTGTTATCACTCATGG
TTATGGCAGCACTGCATAATTCTCTTACTGTCATGCCATCCGTAAGATGCTTTTCTGTGACTGGTGAGTA
CTCAACCAAGTCATTCTGAGAATAGTGTATGCGGCGACCGAGTTGCTCTTGCCCGGCGTCAATACGGGAT
AATACCGCGCCACATAGCAGAACTTTAAAAGTGCTCATCATTGGAAAACGTTCTTCGGGGCGAAAACTCT
CAAGGATCTTACCGCTGTTGAGATCCAGTTCGATGTAACCCACTCGTGCACCCAACTGATCTTCAGCATC
TTTTACTTTCACCAGCGTTTCTGGGTGAGCAAAAACAGGAAGGCAAAATGCCGCAAAAAAGGGAATAAGG
GCGACACGGAAATGTTGAATACTCATACTCTTCCTTTTTCAATATTATTGAAGCATTTATCAGGGTTATT
GTCTCATGAGCGGATACATATTTGAATGTATTTAGAAAAATAAACAAATAGGGGTTCCGCGCACATTTCC
CCGAAAAGTGCCACCTGCAGCCTGAATATGGGCCAAACAGGATATCTGTGGTAAGCAGTTCCTGCCCCGG
CTCAGGGCCAAGAACAGATGGAACAGCTGAATATGGGCCAAACAGGATATCTGTGGTAAGCAGTTCCTGC
CCCGGCTCAGGGCCAAGAACAGATGGTCCCCAGATGCGGTCCAGCCCTCAGCAGTTTCTAGAGAACCATC
AGATGTTTCCAGGGTGCCCCAAGGACCTGAAATGACCCTGTGCCTTATTTGAACTAACCAATCAGTTCGC
TTCTCGCTTCTGTTCGCGCGCTTCTGCTCCCCGAGCTCAATAAAAGAGCCCACAACCCCTCACTCGGGGC
GCCAGTCCTCCGATTGACTGAGTCGCCCGGGTACCCGTGTATCCAATAAACCCTCTTGCAGTTGCATCCG
ACTTGTGGTCTCGCTGTTCCTTGGGAGGGTCTCCTCTGAGTGATTGACTACCCGTCAGCGGGGGTCTTTC
ATTTGGGGGCTCGTCCGGGATCGGGAGACCCCTGCCCAGGGACCACCGACCCACCACCGGGAGGCAAGCT
GGCCAGCAACTTATCTGTGTCTGTCCGATTGTCTAGTGTCTATGACTGATTTTATGCGCCTGCGTCGGTA
CTAGTTAGCTAACTAGCTCTGTATCTGGCGGACCCGTGGTGGAACTGACGAGTTCTGAACACCCGGCCGC
AACCCTGGGAGACGTCCCAGGGACTTTGGGGGCCGTTTTTGTGGCCCGACCTGAGGAAGGGAGTCGATGT
GGAATCCGACCCCGTCAGGATATGTGGTTCTGGTAGGAGACGAGAACCTAAAACAGTTCCCGCCTCCGTC
TGAATTTTTGCTTTCGGTTTGGAACCGAAGCCGCGCGTCTTGTCTGCTGCAGCGCTGCAGCATCGTTCTG
TGTTGTCTCTGTCTGACTGTGTTTCTGTATTTGTCTGAAAATTAGGGCCAGACTGTTACCACTCCCTTAA
GTTTGACCTTAGGTCACTGGAAAGATGTCGAGCGGATCGCTCACAACCAGTCGGTAGATGTCAAGAAGAG
ACGTTGGGTTACCTTCTGCTCTGCAGAATGGCCAACCTTTAACGTCGGATGGCCGCGAGACGGCACCTTT
AACCGAGACCTCATCACCCAGGTTAAGATCAAGGTCTTTTCACCTGGCCCGCATGGACACCCAGACCAGG
TCCCCTACATCGTGACCTGGGAAGCCTTGGCTTTTGACCCCCCTCCCTGGGTCAAGCCCTTTGTACACCC
TAAGCCTCCGCCTCCTCTTCCTCCATCCGCCCCGTCTCTCCCCCTTGAACCTCCTCGTTCGACCCCCCCT
CGAGCTGCAGAGCTTGCTGACCCAGCTGTGGACTAGGGGAAAGGGGAAAGAGGAAAGGGAAGGAGAGGTG
GGGGGGACGAAACAGGGGCGCTGGAGCCCTGAGCTTCCTGAAGCTAGGGCTGCATCGAATTCATGGGATG
TATCAAGAGTAAGCGTAAGGATAATCTCAATGACGACGAGCTCGAGACCATGGTGAGCAAGGGCGAGGAG
CTGTTCACCGGGGTGGTGCCCATCCTGGTCGAGCTGGACGGCGACGTAAACGGCCACAAGTTCAGCGTGT
CCGGCGAGGGCGAGGGCGATGCCACCTACGGCAAGCTGACCCTGAAGTTCATCTGCACCACCGGCAAGCT
GCCCGTGCCCTGGCCCACCCTCGTGACCACCCTGACCTACGGCGTGCAGTGCTTCAGCCGCTACCCCGAC
CACATGAAGCAGCACGACTTCTTCAAGTCCGCCATGCCCGAAGGCTACGTCCAGGAGCGCACCATCTTCT
TCAAGGACGACGGCAACTACAAGACCCGCGCCGAGGTGAAGTTCGAGGGCGACACCCTGGTGAACCGCAT
CGAGCTGAAGGGCATCGACTTCAAGGAGGACGGCAACATCCTGGGGCACAAGCTGGAGTACAACTACAAC
AGCCACAACGTCTATATCATGGCCGACAAGCAGAAGAACGGCATCAAGGTGAACTTCAAGATCCGCCACA
ACATCGAGGACGGCAGCGTGCAGCTCGCCGACCACTACCAGCAGAACACCCCCATCGGCGACGGCCCCGT
GCTGCTGCCCGACAACCACTACCTGAGCACCCAGTCCAAACTGAGCAAAGACCCCAACGAGAAGCGCGAT
CACATGGTCCTGCTGGAGTTCGTGACCGCCGCCGGGATCACTCTCGGCATGGACGAGCTGTACAAGGGAT
CCGCAGAAATCGGTACTGGCTTTCCATTCGACCCCCATTATGTGGAAGTCCTGGGCGAGCGCATGCACTA
CGTCGATGTTGGTCCGCGCGATGGCACCCCTGTGCTGTTCCTGCACGGTAACCCGACCTCCTCCTACGTG
TGGCGCAACATCATCCCGCATGTTGCACCGACCCATCGCTGCATTGCTCCAGACCTGATCGGTATGGGCA
AATCCGACAAACCAGACCTGGGTTATTTCTTCGACGACCACGTCCGCTTCATGGATGCCTTCATCGAAGC
CCTGGGTCTGGAAGAGGTCGTCCTGGTCATTCACGACTGGGGCTCCGCTCTGGGTTTCCACTGGGCCAAG
CGCAATCCAGAGCGCGTCAAAGGTATTGCATTTATGGAGTTCATCCGCCCTATCCCGACCTGGGACGAAT
GGCCAGAATTTGCCCGCGAGACCTTCCAGGCCTTCCGCACCACCGACGTCGGCCGCAAGCTGATCATCGA
TCAGAACGTTTTTATCGAGGGTACGCTGCCGATGGGTGTCGTCCGCCCGCTGACTGAAGTCGAGATGGAC
CATTACCGCGAGCCGTTCCTGAATCCTGTTGACCGCGAGCCACTGTGGCGCTTCCCAAACGAGCTGCCAA
TCGCCGGTGAGCCAGCGAACATCGTCGCGCTGGTCGAAGAATACATGGACTGGCTGCACCAGTCCCCTGT
CCCGAAGCTGCTGTTCTGGGGCACCCCAGGCGTTCTGATCCCACCGGCCGAAGCCGCTCGCCTGGCCAAA
AGCCTGCCTAACTGCAAGGCTGTGGACATCGGCCCGGGTCTGAATCTGCTGCAAGAAGACAACCCGGACC
TGATCGGCAGCGAGATCGCGCGCTGGCTGTCGACGCTGGAGATTTCCGGCACCGGTTTGGCGGAGGCGGC
GGCGAAGGAGGCGGCGGCGAAGGAGGCGGCGGCGAAGGAGGCGGCGGCGAAGGCGGCGGCGCATATGGAC
AAAGACTGCGAAATGAAGCGCACCACCCTGGATAGCCCTCTGGGCAAGCTGGAACTGTCTGGGTGCGAAC
AGGGCCTGCACCGTATCATCTTCCTGGGCAAAGGAACATCTGCCGCCGACGCCGTGGAAGTGCCTGCCCC
AGCCGCCGTGCTGGGCGGACCAGAGCCACTGATGCAGGCCACCGCCTGGCTCAACGCCTACTTTCACCAG
CCTGAGGCCATCGAGGAGTTCCCTGTGCCAGCCCTGCACCACCCAGTGTTCCAGCAGGAGAGCTTTACCC
GCCAGGTGCTGTGGAAACTGCTGAAAGTGGTGAAGTTCGGAGAGGTCATCAGCTACAGCCACCTGGCCGC
CCTGGCCGGCAATCCCGCCGCCACCGCCGCCGTGAAAACCGCCCTGAGCGGAAATCCCGTGCCCATTCTG
ATCCCCTGCCACCGGGTGGTGCAGGGCGACCTGGACGTGGGGGGCTACGAGGGCGGGCTCGCCGTGAAAG
AGTGGCTGCTGGCCCACGAGGGCCACAGACTGGGCAAGCCTGGGCTGGGTCAATTGCACCATCACCATCA
CCACTAATTAATTAAGCCAGCACAGTGGTCGACCCTGTGGAATGTGTGTCAGTTAGGGTGTGGAAAGTCC
CCAGGCTCCCCAGCAGGCAGAAGTATGCAAAGCATGCATCTCAATTAGTCAGCAACCAGGTGTGGAAAGT
CCCCAGGCTCCCCAGCAGGCAGAAGTATGCAAAGCATGCATCTCAATTAGTCAGCAACCATAGTCCCGCC
CCTAACTCCGCCCATCCCGCCCCTAACTCCGCCCAGTTCCGCCCATTCTCCGCCCCATGGCTGACTAATT
TTTTTTATTTATGCAGAGGCCGAGGCCGCCTCGGCCTCTGAGCTATTCCAGAAGTAGTGAGGAGGCTTTT
TTGGAGGCCTAGGCTTTTGCAAAAAGCTTACCATGACCGAGTACAAGCCCACGGTGCGCCTCGCCACCCG
CGACGACGTCCCCAGGGCCGTACGCACCCTCGCCGCCGCGTTCGCCGACTACCCCGCCACGCGCCACACC
GTCGATCCGGACCGCCACATCGAGCGGGTCACCGAGCTGCAAGAACTCTTCCTCACGCGCGTCGGGCTCG
ACATCGGCAAGGTGTGGGTCGCGGACGACGGCGCCGCGGTGGCGGTCTGGACCACGCCGGAGAGCGTCGA
AGCGGGGGCGGTGTTCGCCGAGATCGGCCCGCGCATGGCCGAGTTGAGCGGTTCCCGGCTGGCCGCGCAG
CAACAGATGGAAGGCCTCCTGGCGCCGCACCGGCCCAAGGAGCCCGCGTGGTTCCTGGCCACCGTCGGCG
TCTCGCCCGACCACCAGGGCAAGGGTCTGGGCAGCGCCGTCGTGCTCCCCGGAGTGGAGGCGGCCGAGCG
CGCCGGGGTGCCCGCCTTCCTGGAGACCTCCGCGCCCCGCAACCTCCCCTTCTACGAGCGGCTCGGCTTC
ACCGTCACCGCCGACGTCGAGGTGCCCGAAGGACCGCGCACCTGGTGCATGACCCGCAAGCCCGGTGCCT
GACGCCCGCCCCACGACCCGCAGCGCCCGACCGAAAGGAGCGCACGACCCCATGCATCGATAAAATAAAA
GATTTTATTTAGTCTCCAGAAAAAGGGGGGAATGAAAGACCCCACCTGTAGGTTTGGCAAGCTAGCTTAA
GTAACGCCATTTTGCAAGGCATGGAAAAATACATAACTGAGAATAGAGAAGTTCAGATCAAGGTCAGGAA
CAGATGGAACAGCTGAATATGGGCCAAACAGGATATCTGTGGTAAGCAGTTCCTGCCCCGGCTCAGGGCC
AAGAACAGATGGAACAGCTGAATATGGGCCAAACAGGATATCTGTGGTAAGCAGTTCCTGCCCCGGCTCA
GGGCCAAGAACAGATGGTCCCCAGATGCGGTCCAGCCCTCAGCAGTTTCTAGAGAACCATCAGATGTTTC
CAGGGTGCCCCAAGGACCTGAAATGACCCTGTGCCTTATTTGAACTAACCAATCAGTTCGCTTCTCGCTT
CTGTTCGCGCGCTTCTGCTCCCCGAGCTCAATAAAAGAGCCCACAACCCCTCACTCGGGGCGCCAGTCCT
CCGATTGACTGAGTCGCCCGGGTACCCGTGTATCCAATAAACCCTCTTGCAGTTGCATCCGACTTGTGGT
CTCGCTGTTCCTTGGGAGGGTCTCCTCTGAGTGATTGACTACCCGTCAGCGGGGGTCTTTCACATGCAGC
ATGTATCAAAATTAATTTGGTTTTTTTTCTTAAGTATTTACATTAAATGGCCATAGTTGCATTAATGAAT
CGGCCAACGCGCGGGGAGAGGCGGTTTGCGTATTGGGCGCTCTTCCGCTTCCTCGCTCACTGACTCGCTG
CGCTCGGTCGTTCGGCTGCGGCGAGCGGTATCAGCTCACTCAAAGGCGGTAATACGGTTATCCACAGAAT
CAGGGGATAACGCAGGAAAGAACATGTGAGCAAAAGGCCAGCAAAAGGCCAGGAACCGTAAAAAGGCCGC
GTTGCTGGCGTTTTTCCATAGGCTCCGCCCCCCTGACGAGCATCACAAAAATCGACGCTCAAGTCAGAGG
TGGCGAAACCCGACAGGACTATAAAGATACCAGGCGTTTCCCCCTGGAAGCTCCCTCGTGCGCTCTCCTG
TTCCGACCCTGCCGCTTACCGGATACCTGTCCGCCTTTCTCCCTTCGGGAAGCGTGGCGCTTTCTCATAG
CTCACGCTGTAGGTATCTCAGTTCGGTGTAGGTCGTTCGCTCCAAGCTGGGCTGT
Features (pLannotate 1.2.2; 15 found; start..end, strand, type, name):
    496..1356    -  CDS            AmpR: β-lactamase; bla; confers resistance to ampicillin, carbenicillin, and related antibiotics
   1357..1461    -  promoter       AmpR promoter: bla
   1492..1961    +  LTR            LTR: long terminal repeat from Moloney murine leukemia virus
   2085..2359    +  misc_feature   MESV Ψ (fragment): packaging signal of murine embryonic stem cell virus
   2426..2803    +  CDS            gag (truncated) (fragment): truncated Moloney murine leukemia virus (MMLV) gag gene lacking the start codon
   2990..3706    +  CDS            mEGFP: mEGFP is a basic (constitutively fluorescent) green fluorescent protein published in 2002, derived from Aequorea victoria. It has moderate acid sensitivity.
   3713..4600    +  CDS            HaloTag®: modified bacterial dehalogenase that forms covalent bonds with chloroalkane derivatives
   4685..5230    +  CDS            SNAP-tag®: human O6-alkylguanine-DNA-alkyltransferase variant that forms covalent bonds with benzylguanine derivatives fast-reacting variant, optimized for mammalian expression
   5237..5253    +  CDS            6xHis (fragment): 6xHis affinity tag
   5294..5623    +  promoter       SV40 promoter: SV40 enhancer and early promoter
   5633..6232    +  CDS            PuroR: puromycin N-acetyltransferase; pac from Streptomyces alboniger; confers resistance to puromycin
   6331..6452    +  LTR            3' LTR (ΔU3) (fragment): self-inactivating 3' long terminal repeat (LTR) from Moloney murine leukemia virus
   6453..6922    +  LTR            LTR: long terminal repeat from Moloney murine leukemia virus
   6988..7040    -  CDS            lacI (fragment): lac repressor; lacI; The lac repressor binds to the lac operator to inhibit transcription in E. coli. This inhibition can be relieved by adding lactose or isopropyl-β-D-thiogalactopyranoside (IPTG).
   7223..336     -  rep_origin     ori (across the origin): high-copy-number ColE1/pMB1/pBR322/pUC origin of replication
