[The description below was written by a language model from this plasmid's Addgene catalogue record and pLannotate feature annotations shown in this document.]
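Description:
pBABE-ProDOL is a Moloney murine leukemia virus-based retroviral expression vector built on the pBABE-puro backbone, about 7.5 kb in total. In bacteria it is maintained through a high-copy ColE1/pUC-type origin and selected with ampicillin via the β-lactamase gene. The viral portion consists of flanking MMLV long terminal repeats, a Ψ packaging signal and a truncated gag fragment lacking its start codon. Together these allow the transcript to be packaged into retroviral particles when the viral proteins are supplied in trans, and then integrated into target mammalian cells. No separate internal promoter is annotated upstream of the insert, so expression is presumably driven from the 5′ LTR, as is usual for pBABE vectors. A downstream SV40 early promoter drives puromycin N-acetyltransferase for selection of transduced cells.

The payload, cloned between EcoRI and PacI, is the ProDOL probe. It is a single fusion protein starting with the first 16 amino acids of Lyn, described in the record as a Lyn anchor and generally used to direct proteins to the plasma membrane. This is followed by a green fluorescent protein, two self-labelling protein tags and a C-terminal His tag. The catalogue name lists the order as eGFP, SNAP-tag, HaloTag, but the feature table from the full sequence places HaloTag directly after the GFP (annotated as mEGFP), with SNAP-tag following. The stated insert size of 774 bp is also much smaller than the annotated fusion. HaloTag reacts covalently with chloroalkane ligands and SNAP-tag with benzylguanine ligands, while the GFP provides a fixed reference signal on the same molecule. According to the associated publication title, the probe is used to determine the degree of labelling, for staining optimisation and molecular counting.
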