Addgene plasmid #206866: pBABE-ProDOL
Purpose: Expression of ProDOL probe - LynAnchor-eGFP-SNAP-tag-HaloTag
Depositing lab: Dirk-Peter Herten. Depositing organization: University of Birmingham. Publication: ProDOL: a general method to determine the degree of labeling for staining optimization and molecular counting. Tashev SA, Euchner J, Yserentant K, Hanselmann S, Hild F, Chmielewicz W, Hummert J, Schworer F, Tsopoulidis N, Germer S, Sassmannshausen Z, Fackler OT, Klingmuller U, Herten DP. Nat Methods. 2024 Sep;21(9):1708-1715. doi: 10.1038/s41592-024-02376-6. Epub 2024 Aug 8. PubMed 39117875.
Backbone
  Vector backbone: pBABE-puro (Plasmid #1764)
  Backbone manufacturer: addgene
  Backbone size w/o insert (bp): 5086
  Total vector size (bp): 7474
  Modifications to backbone: ProDOL insert
  Vector type: Mammalian Expression, Retroviral
  Selectable markers: Puromycin
Growth in bacteria
  Bacterial resistance: Ampicillin, 100 μg/mL
  Growth temperature: 37°C
  Growth strain: NEB Stable
  Growth instructions: This plasmid has been stored as a glycerol stock in NEB stable cells to reduce recombination, however the Herten Lab uses DH5alpha without issue.
  Copy number: High Copy
Gene/Insert
  Gene/Insert name: ProDOL (alt names: LynAnchor-eGFP-SNAP-tag-HaloTag; gSEP)
  Species: H. sapiens (human), M. musculus (mouse); Aequorea victoria, Rhodococcus rhodochrous
  Insert size (bp): 774
  Mutation: Contains Lyn amino acids 1-16
  GenBank ID: NM_001111096.2 AAB02572.1
  Tag / fusion protein: eGFP (C terminal on insert); SNAP-tag (C terminal on insert); HaloTag (C terminal on insert); His-Tag (C terminal on insert)
  Entrez Gene: Lyn (a.k.a. Hck-2, p53Lyn, p56Lyn)
  Cloning method: Restriction Enzyme; 5′ cloning site EcoRI (not destroyed); 3′ cloning site PacI (not destroyed)
  Sequencing primers: 5′ -; 3′ -
Terms and licenses: Academic/Nonprofit Terms; Industry Terms: Not Available to Industry
How to cite: pBABE-ProDOL was a gift from Dirk-Peter Herten (Addgene plasmid # 206866 ; http://n2t.net/addgene:206866 ; RRID:Addgene_206866)
